>Addgene plasmid #197783 | pMIN-VS1 | addgene full sequence | sequence record 404799 | Addgene NGS Result
TGGCAGGATATATTGTGGTGTAAACAAATTGACGCTTAGACAACTTAATAACACATTGCGGACGTTTTTA
ATGTACTGAATGCCCGGGCACCGTTTTGCAGGTGCGGCCGCATTAGGCACCCCAGGCTTTACACTTTATG
CTTCCGGCTCGTATAATGTGTGGATTTTGAGTTAGGATCCGTCGAGATTTTCAGGAGCTAAGGAAGCTAA
AATGGAGAAAAAAATCACTGGATATACCACCGTTGATATATCCCAATGGCATCGTAAAGAACATTTTGAG
GCATTTCAGTCAGTCGCTCAATGTACCTATAACCAGACCGTTCAGCTGGATATTACGGCCTTTTTAAAGA
CCGTAAAGAAAAATAAGCACAAGTTTTATCCGGCCTTTATTCACATTCTTGCCCGCCTGATGAATGCTCA
TCCGGAATTCCGTATGGCAATGAAAGACGGTGAGCTGGTGATATGGGATAGTGTTCACCCTTGTTACACC
GTTTTCCATGAGCAAACTGAAACGTTTTCATCGCTCTGGAGTGAATACCACGACGATTTCCGGCAGTTTC
TACACATATATTCGCAAGATGTGGCGTGTTACGGTGAAAACCTGGCCTATTTCCCTAAAGGGTTTATTGA
GAATATGTTTTTCGTTTCAGCCAATCCCTGGGTGAGTTTCACCAGTTTTGATTTAAACGTGGCCAATATG
GACAACTTCTTCGCCCCCGTTTTCACCATGGGCAAATATTATACGCAAGGCGACAAGGTGCTGATGCCGC
TGGCGATTCAGGTTCATCATGCCGTTTGTGATGGCTTCCATGTCGGCAGAATGCTTAATGAATTACAACA
GTACTGCGATGAGTGGCAGGCGGGGCGTAATCTAGAGGATCCGGCTTACTAAAAGCCAGATAACAGTATG
CGTATTTGCGCGCTGATTTTTGCGGTATAAGAATATATACTGATATGTATACCCGAAGTATGTCAAAAGG
AGGTATGCTATGAAGCAGCGTATTACAGTGACAGTTGACAGCGACAGCTATCAGTTGCTCAAGGCATATA
TGATGTCAATATCTCCGGTCTGGTAAGCACAACCATGCAGAATGAAGCCCGTCGTCTGCGTGCCGAACGC
TGGAAAGCGGAAAATCAGGAAGGGATGGCTGAGGTCGCCCGGTTTATTGAAATGAACGGCTCTTTTGCTG
ACGAGAACAGGGGCTGGTGAAATGCAGTTTAAGGTTTACACCTATAAAAGAGAGAGCCGTTATCGTCTGT
TTGTGGATGTACAGAGTGATATTATTGACACGCCCGGGCGACGGATGGTGATCCCCCTGGCCAGTGCACG
TCTGCTGTCAGATAAAGTCTCCCGTGAACTTTACCCGGTGGTGCATATCGGGGATGAAAGCTGGCGCATG
ATGACCACCGATATGGCCAGTGTGCCGGTTTCCGTTATCGGGGAAGAAGTGGCTGATCTCAGCCACCGCG
AAAATGACATCAAAAACGCCATTAACCTGATGTTCTGGGGAATATAACACCTGCAAAAAGTGCCCGGGCA
AACTATCAGTGTTTGACAGGATATATTGGCGGGTAAACCTAAGAGAAAAGAGCGTTTACAATTAGATCCA
CGTTGTGTCTCAAAATCTCTGATGTTACATTGCACAAGATAAAAATATATCATCATGAACAATAAAACTG
TCTGCTTACATAAACAGTAATACAATGGGTGTTATGAGCCATATTCAACGGGAAACGTCTTGTTCGAGGC
CGCGATTAAATTCCAACATGGATGCTGATTTATATGGGTATAAATGGGCTCGCGATAATGTCGGGCAATC
AGGTGCGACAATCTACCGATTGTATGGGAAGCCCGATGCGCCAGAGTTGTTTCTGAAACATGGCAAAGGT
AGCGTTGCCAATGATGTTACAGATGAGATGGTCAGACTAAACTGGCTGACGGAATTTATGCCTCTTCCGA
CCATCAAGCATTTTATCCGTACTCCTGATGATGCATGGTTACTCACCACTGCGATCCCAGGGAAAACAGC
ATTCCAGGTATTAGAAGAATATCCTGATTCAGGTGAAAATATTGTTGATGCGCTGGCAGTGTTCCTGCGC
CGGTTGCATTCGATTCCTGTTTGTAATTGTCCTTTTAACAGCGATCGCGTATTTCGTCTGGCTCAGGCGC
AATCACGAATGAATAACGGTTTGGTTGATGCGAGTGATTTTGATGACGAGCGTAATGGCTGGCCTGTTGA
ACAAGTCTGGAAAGAAATGCATAAACTTTTGCCATTCTCACCGGATTCAGTCGTCACTCATGGTGATTTC
TCACTTGATAACCTTATTTTTGACGAGGGGAAATTAATAGGTTGTATTGATGTTGGACGAGTCGGAATCG
CAGACCGATACCAGGATCTTGCCATCCTATGGAACTGCCTCGGTGAGTTTTCTCCTTCATTACAGAAACG
GCTTTTTCAAAAATATGGTATTGATAATCCTGATATGAATAAATTGCAGTTTCATTTGATGCTCGATGAG
TTTTTCTAATCAGAATTGGTTAATTGGTTGTAACACTGGCAGAGCATTACGCTGACTTGACGGGACGGCG
GCTTTGTTGAATCAATTGATCTTCTTGAAATCCTTTTTTTCTGCGCGTAATCTGCTGCTTGCAAACAAAA
AAACCACCGCTACCAGCGGTGGTTTGTTTGCCGGATCAAGAGCTACCAACTCTTTTTCCGAAGGTAACTG
GCTTCAGCAGAGCGCAGATACCAAATACTGTTCTTCTAGTGTAGCCGTAGTTAGGCCACCACTTCAAGAA
CTCTGTAGCACCGCCTACATACCTCGCTCTGCTAATCCTGTTACCAGTGGCTGCTGCCAGTGGCGATAAG
TCGTGTCTTACCGGGTTGGACTCAAGACGATAGTTACCGGATAAGGCGCAGCGGTCGGGCTGAACGGGGG
GTTCGTGCACACAGCCCAGCTTGGAGCGAACGACCTACACCGAACTGAGATACCTACAGCGTGAGCTATG
AGAAAGCGCCACGCTTCCCGAAGGGAGAAAGGCGGACAGGTATCCGGTAAGCGGCAGGGTCGGAACAGGA
GAGCGCACGAGGGAGCTTCCAGGGGGAAACGCCTGGTATCTTTATAGTCCTGTCGGGTTTCGCCACCTCT
GACTTGAGCGTCGATTTTTGTGATGCTCGTCAGGGGGGCGGAGCCTATGGAAAAACGCCAGCAACGCGGC
CTTTTTACGGTTCCTGGCCTTTTGCTGGCCTTTTGCTCACATGTTCTTTCCTGCGTTATCCCCTGATTCT
GTGGATAACCGTATTACCGCCTTTGAGTGATCCTGAAGAAACCGAGCGCCGCCGTCTAAAAAGGTGATGT
GTATTTGAGTAAAACAGCTTGCGTCATGCGGTCGCTGCGTATATGATGCGATGAGTAAATAAACAAATAC
GCAAGGGGAACGCATGAAGGTTATCGCTGTACTTAACCAGAAAGGCGGGTCAGGCAAGACGACCATCGCA
ACCCATCTAGCCCGCGCCCTGCAACTCGCCGGGGCCGATGTTCTGTTAGTCGATTCCGATCCCCAGGGCA
GTGCCCGCGATTGGGCGGCCGTGCGGGAAGATCAACCGCTAACCGTTGTCGGCATCGACCGCCCGACGAT
TGACCGCGACGTGAAGGCCATCGGCCGGCGCGACTTCGTAGTGATCGACGGAGCGCCCCAGGCGGCGGAC
TTGGCTGTGTCCGCGATCAAGGCAGCCGACTTCGTGCTGATTCCGGTGCAGCCAAGCCCTTACGACATAT
GGGCCACCGCCGACCTGGTGGAGCTGGTTAAGCAGCGCATTGAGGTCACGGATGGAAGGCTACAAGCGGC
CTTTGTCGTGTCGCGGGCGATCAAAGGCACGCGCATCGGCGGTGAGGTTGCCGAGGCGCTGGCCGGGTAC
GAGCTGCCCATTCTTGAGTCCCGTATCACGCAGCGCGTGAGCTACCCAGGCACTGCCGCCGCCGGCACAA
CCGTTCTTGAATCAGAACCCGAGGGCGACGCTGCCCGCGAGGTCCAGGCGCTGGCCGCTGAAATTAAATC
AAAACTCATTTGAGTTAATGAGGTAAAGAGAAAATGAGCAAAAGCACAAACACGCTAAGTGCCGGCCGTC
CGAGCGCACGCAGCAGCAAGGCTGCAACGTTGGCCAGCCTGGCAGACACGCCAGCCATGAAGCGGGTCAA
CTTTCAGTTGCCGGCGGAGGATCACACCAAGCTGAAGATGTACGCGGTACGCCAAGGCAAGACCATTACC
GAGCTGCTATCTGAATACATCGCGCAGCTACCAGAGTAAATGAGCAAATGAATAAATGAGTAGATGAATT
TTAGCGGCTAAAGGAGGCGGCATGGAAAATCAAGAACAACCAGGCACCGACGCCGTGGAATGCCCCATGT
GTGGAGGAACGGGCGGTTGGCCAGGCGTAAGCGGCTGGGTTGCCTGCCGGCCCTGCAATGGCACTGGAAC
CCCCAAGCCCGAGGAATCGGCGTGAGCGGTCGCAAACCATCCGGCCCGGTACAAATCGGCGCGGCGCTGG
GTGATGACCTGGTGGAGAAGTTGAAGGCCGCGCAGGCCGCCCAGCGGCAACGCATCGAGGCAGAAGCACG
CCCCGGTGAATCGTGGCAAGCGGCCGCTGATCGAATCCGCAAAGAATCCCGGCAACCGCCGGCAGCCGGT
GCGCCGTCGATTAGGAAGCCGCCCAAGGGCGACGAGCAACCAGATTTTTTCGTTCCGATGCTCTATGACG
TGGGCACCCGCGATAGTCGCAGCATCATGGACGTGGCCGTTTTCCGTCTGTCGAAGCGTGACCGACGAGC
TGGCGAGGTGATCCGCTACGAGCTTCCAGACGGGCACGTAGAGGTTTCCGCAGGGCCGGCCGGCATGGCC
AGTGTGTGGGATTACGACCTGGTACTGATGGCGGTTTCCCATCTAACCGAATCCATGAACCGATACCGGG
AAGGGAAGGGAGACAAGCCCGGCCGCGTGTTCCGTCCACACGTTGCGGACGTACTCAAGTTCTGCCGGCG
AGCCGATGGCGGAAAGCAGAAAGACGACCTGGTAGAAACCTGCATTCGGTTAAACACCACGCACGTTGCC
ATGCAGCGTACGAAGAAGGCCAAGAACGGCCGCCTGGTGACGGTATCCGAGGGTGAAGCCTTGATTAGCC
GCTACAAGATCGTAAAGAGCGAAACCGGGCGGCCGGAGTACATCGAGATCGAGCTAGCTGATTGGATGTA
CCGCGAGATCACAGAAGGCAAGAACCCGGACGTGCTGACGGTTCACCCCGATTACTTTTTGATCGATCCC
GGCATCGGCCGTTTTCTCTACCGCCTGGCACGCCGCGCCGCAGGCAAGGCAGAAGCCAGATGGTTGTTCA
AGACGATCTACGAACGCAGTGGCAGCGCCGGAGAGTTCAAGAAGTTCTGTTTCACCGTGCGCAAGCTGAT
CGGGTCAAATGACCTGCCGGAGTACGATTTGAAGGAGGAGGCGGGGCAGGCTGGCCCGATCCTAGTCATG
CGCTACCGCAACCTGATCGAGGGCGAAGCATCCGCCGGTTCCTAATGTACGGAGCAGATGCTAGGGCAAA
TTGCCCTAGCAGGGGAAAAAGGTCGAAAAGGCCTCTTTCCTGTGGATAGCACGTACATTGGGAACCCAAA
GCCGTACATTGGGAACCGGAACCCGTACATTGGGAACCCAAAGCCGTACATTGGGAACCGGTCACACATG
TAAGTGACTGATATAAAAGAGAAAAAAGGCGATTTTTCCGCCTAAAACTCTTTAAAACTTATTAAAACTC
TTAAAACCCGCCTGGCCTGTGCATAACTGTCTGGCCAGCGCACAGCCCAAGAGCTGCAAAAAGCGCCTAC
CCTTCGGTCGCTGCGCTCCCTACGCCCCGCCGCTTCGCGTCGGCCTATCGCGGCCGCTGGCCGCTCAAAA
ATGGCTGGCCTACGGCCAGGCAATCTACCAGGGCGCGGACAAGC
Features (pLannotate 1.2.2; 12 found; start..end, strand, type, name):
      1..25      +  misc_feature   LB T-DNA repeat: left border repeat from nopaline C58 T-DNA
    128..158     +  promoter       lac UV5 promoter: E. coli lac promoter with an "up" mutation
    182..211     +  promoter       cat promoter (fragment): promoter of the E. coli cat gene encoding chloramphenicol acetyltransferase
    212..892     +  CDS            CmR: chloramphenicol acetyltransferase confers resistance to chloramphenicol
   1049..1207    +  CDS            ccdA (fragment): CCDA_ECO57 - Also known as H, letA. Experimental evidence at protein level: Swiss-Prot protein existence level 1. Antitoxin component of a type II toxin-antitoxin (TA) system which inhibits the post-segregational killing (PSK) of plasmid-free cells, also referred to as a plasmid addiction system. Binds to and blocks the activity of CcdB; will also remove bound CcdB protein from the CcdB-GyrA complex by forming a CcdA-CcdB complex, a process termed rejuvenation. Functions as a transcriptional corepressor for the ccdAB operon, repression also requires CcdB (By similarity). From Escherichia coli
   1212..1514    +  CDS            ccdB: CCDB_ECOLI - Also known as G, letB, letD. Experimental evidence at protein level: Swiss-Prot protein existence level 1. Toxic component of a type II toxin-antitoxin (TA) system, functioning in plasmid maintainence. Responsible for the post- segregational killing (PSK) of plasmid-free cells, also referred to as a plasmid addiction system. Half-life of over 2 hours. Cell killing by CcdB is accompanied by filamentation, defects in chromosome and plasmid segregation, defects in cell division, formation of anucleate cells, decreased DNA synthesis and plasmid loss. Interferes with the activity of DN
   1554..1578    +  misc_feature   RB T-DNA repeat: right border repeat from nopaline C58 T-DNA
   1714..2529    +  CDS            KanR: aminoglycoside phosphotransferase; aph(3')-Ia; confers resistance to kanamycin in bacteria or G418 (Geneticin®) in eukaryotes
   2615..3203    +  rep_origin     ori: high-copy-number ColE1/pMB1/pBR322/pUC origin of replication
   3444..4073    +  CDS            pVS1 StaA: stability protein from the Pseudomonas plasmid pVS1 (Heeb et al., 2000)
   4502..5575    +  CDS            pVS1 RepA: replication protein from the Pseudomonas plasmid pVS1 (Heeb et al., 2000)
   5641..5835    +  rep_origin     pVS1 oriV: origin of replication for the Pseudomonas plasmid pVS1 (Heeb et al., 2000)
