[The description below was written by a language model from this plasmid's Addgene catalogue record and pLannotate feature annotations shown in this document.]
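Description:
pMIN-VS1 is an empty Level 2 destination vector from a modular plant genome engineering toolkit. It is a compact T-DNA binary backbone of about 6 kb, built from pUC19 and pVS1 components. The catalogue lists the vector type as unspecified, but the feature table shows the layout of an Agrobacterium binary vector. Nopaline C58-type left and right border repeats flank a small T-DNA region, and the backbone outside the borders carries two replication systems. The high-copy ColE1/pUC origin supports propagation in E. coli. The pVS1 module (oriV, the RepA replication protein and the StaA stability protein) provides replication and stable maintenance in Agrobacterium. Backbone selection is by a kanamycin resistance gene, aph(3')-Ia.

There is no insert. Between the borders sits a counterselection "dropout" cassette: a chloramphenicol acetyltransferase gene with its cat promoter fragment, preceded by a lac UV5 promoter, then a ccdA fragment and an intact ccdB toxin gene. CcdB poisons DNA gyrase and kills ordinary E. coli strains, so the empty vector is maintained in a ccdB-tolerant strain under both chloramphenicol and kanamycin selection. When assembled transcription units or multigene modules replace the cassette during cloning, chloramphenicol resistance and ccdB are lost. Transformation into a standard strain on kanamycin then favours recombinant clones over uncut backbone.

The record does not annotate the cloning sites or state the assembly chemistry. No plant selectable marker, promoter or reporter is present in the T-DNA, so these must come from the inserted parts. The intended use is as a minimal recipient for final multi-part assemblies destined for Agrobacterium-mediated delivery into plants.
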