Addgene plasmid #197783: pMIN-VS1
Purpose: (Empty Backbone) Level 2 destination vector: pMIN-VS1 backbone
Depositing lab: Daniel Voytas. Depositing organization: University of Minnesota. Publication: An extensible vector toolkit and parts library for advanced engineering of plant genomes. Chamness JC, Kumar J, Cruz AJ, Rhuby E, Holum MJ, Cody JP, Tibebu R, Gamo ME, Starker CG, Zhang F, Voytas DF. Plant Genome. 2023 Mar 9:e20312. doi: 10.1002/tpg2.20312. PubMed 36896468.
Backbone
  Vector backbone: derived from pUC19, pVS1
  Backbone manufacturer: Self-made
  Vector type: Unspecified
Growth in bacteria
  Bacterial resistance: Chloramphenicol and Kanamycin, 25 & 50 μg/mL
  Growth temperature: 37°C
  Growth strain: ccdB Survival
  Copy number: High Copy
Gene/Insert
  Gene/Insert name: None
Terms and licenses: Academic/Nonprofit Terms; Industry Terms: Not Available to Industry
Depositor comments: Please visit https://www.biorxiv.org/content/10.1101/2022.10.15.511792v1 for bioRxiv preprint.
How to cite: pMIN-VS1 was a gift from Daniel Voytas (Addgene plasmid # 197783 ; http://n2t.net/addgene:197783 ; RRID:Addgene_197783)
